>Addgene plasmid #179482 | pElectra1-LaminA | addgene full sequence | sequence record 368353 | Addgene NGS Result
TAGTTATTAATAGTAATCAATTACGGGGTCATTAGTTCATAGCCCATATATGGAGTTCCGCGTTACATAA
CTTACGGTAAATGGCCCGCCTGGCTGACCGCCCAACGACCCCCGCCCATTGACGTCAATAATGACGTATG
TTCCCATAGTAACGCCAATAGGGACTTTCCATTGACGTCAATGGGTGGAGTATTTACGGTAAACTGCCCA
CTTGGCAGTACATCAAGTGTATCATATGCCAAGTACGCCCCCTATTGACGTCAATGACGGTAAATGGCCC
GCCTGGCATTATGCCCAGTACATGACCTTATGGGACTTTCCTACTTGGCAGTACATCTACGTATTAGTCA
TCGCTATTACCATGGTGATGCGGTTTTGGCAGTACATCAATGGGCGTGGATAGCGGTTTGACTCACGGGG
ATTTCCAAGTCTCCACCCCATTGACGTCAATGGGAGTTTGTTTTGGCACCAAAATCAACGGGACTTTCCA
AAATGTCGTAACAACTCCGCCCCATTGACGCAAATGGGCGGTAGGCGTGTACGGTGGGAGGTCTATATAA
GCAGAGCTGGTTTAGTGAACCGTCAGATCCGCTAGCGCTACCGGTCGCCACCATGGTGTCTAAGGGCGAA
GAGCTGATCGAGGAAAATATGCGTATGAAGGTGGTCATGGAAGGTTCGGTCAACGGCCACCAATTCAAAT
GCACAGGTGAAGGAGAAGGCAGACCGTACGAGGGAGTGCAAACCATGAGGATCAAAGTCATCGAGGGAGG
ACCCCTGCCATTTGCCTTTGACATTCTTGCCACGTCGTTCCTGTTCGGCAGCAAGACCTTTATCAAGTAC
CCGGCCGACATCCCTGATTTCTTCAAACAGTCCTTTCCTGAGGGCTTTACTTGGGAAAGAGTTACGAGAT
ACGAAGATGGTGGAGTCGTCACCGTCACGCAGGACACCAGCCTTGAGGATGGGGGGCTCGTCTACAACGT
CAAGGTCAGAGGGGTAAACTTTCCCTCCAATGGTCCCGTGATGCAGAAGAAGACCGAGGGTTGGGAGCCT
TTCACAGAGATGATGTATCCAGCAAATGGTGGTCTGAGAGGATATACCGACATCGCACTGAAAGTTGATG
GTGATGGCCATCTGCACGCCAACATCGTGACAACTTACAGGTCAAAAAAGACCGTCGGGGACATCAAGAT
GCCCGGTGTCCATGCCGTTGATTACCGCCTGGAAAGGGTCGAAGAGAGTGACAATGAAACCTACGTAGTG
CTAAGAGAAGTGGCAGTTGCCAAATACAGCAACCTTGGTGGTGGCATGGACGAGCTGTACAAGTCCGGAC
TCAGATCTGGCAGCGGTGGAGGCAGCGCATCCGGCGGAAGCGGAAGCGAGACCCCGTCCCAGCGGCGCGC
CACCCGCAGCGGGGCGCAGGCCAGCTCCACTCCGCTGTCGCCCACCCGCATCACCCGGCTGCAGGAGAAG
GAGGACCTGCAGGAGCTCAATGATCGCTTGGCGGTCTACATCGACCGTGTGCGCTCGCTGGAAACGGAGA
ACGCAGGGCTGCGCCTTCGCATCACCGAGTCTGAAGAGGTGGTCAGCCGCGAGGTGTCCGGCATCAAGGC
CGCCTACGAGGCCGAGCTCGGGGATGCCCGCAAGACCCTTGACTCAGTAGCCAAGGAGCGCGCCCGCCTG
CAGCTGGAGCTGAGCAAAGTGCGTGAGGAGTTTAAGGAGCTGAAAGCGCGCAATACCAAGAAGGAGGGTG
ACCTGATAGCTGCTCAGGCTCGGCTGAAGGACCTGGAGGCTCTGCTGAACTCCAAGGAGGCCGCACTGAG
CACTGCTCTCAGTGAGAAGCGCACGCTGGAGGGCGAGCTGCATGATCTGCGGGGCCAGGTGGCCAAGCTT
GAGGCAGCCCTAGGTGAGGCCAAGAAGCAACTTCAGGATGAGATGCTGCGGCGGGTGGATGCTGAGAACA
GGCTGCAGACCATGAAGGAGGAACTGGACTTCCAGAAGAACATCTACAGTGAGGAGCTGCGTGAGACCAA
GCGCCGTCATGAGACCCGACTGGTGGAGATTGACAATGGGAAGCAGCGTGAGTTTGAGAGCCGGCTGGCG
GATGCGCTGCAGGAACTGCGGGCCCAGCATGAGGACCAGGTGGAGCAGTATAAGAAGGAGCTGGAGAAGA
CTTATTCTGCCAAGCTGGACAATGCCAGGCAGTCTGCTGAGAGGAACAGCAACCTGGTGGGGGCTGCCCA
CGAGGAGCTGCAGCAGTCGCGCATCCGCATCGACAGCCTCTCTGCCCAGCTCAGCCAGCTCCAGAAGCAG
CTGGCAGCCAAGGAGGCGAAGCTTCGAGACCTGGAGGACTCACTGGCCCGTGAGCGGGACACCAGCCGGC
GGCTGCTGGCGGAAAAGGAGCGGGAGATGGCCGAGATGCGGGCAAGGATGCAGCAGCAGCTGGACGAGTA
CCAGGAGCTTCTGGACATCAAGCTGGCCCTGGACATGGAGATCCACGCCTACCGCAAGCTCTTGGAGGGC
GAGGAGGAGAGGCTACGCCTGTCCCCCAGCCCTACCTCGCAGCGCAGCCGTGGCCGTGCTTCCTCTCACT
CATCCCAGACACAGGGTGGGGGCAGCGTCACCAAAAAGCGCAAACTGGAGTCCACTGAGAGCCGCAGCAG
CTTCTCACAGCACGCACGCACTAGCGGGCGCGTGGCCGTGGAGGAGGTGGATGAGGAGGGCAAGTTTGTC
CGGCTGCGCAACAAGTCCAATGAGGACCAGTCCATGGGCAATTGGCAGATCAAGCGCCAGAATGGAGATG
ATCCCTTGCTGACTTACCGGTTCCCACCAAAGTTCACCCTGAAGGCTGGGCAGGTGGTGACGATCTGGGC
TGCAGGAGCTGGGGCCACCCACAGCCCCCCTACCGACCTGGTGTGGAAGGCACAGAACACCTGGGGCTGC
GGGAACAGCCTGCGTACGGCTCTCATCAACTCCACTGGGGAAGAAGTGGCCATGCGCAAGCTGGTGCGCT
CAGTGACTGTGGTTGAGGACGACGAGGATGAGGATGGAGATGACCTGCTCCATCACCACCACGGCTCCCA
CTGCAGCAGCTCGGGGGACCCCGCTGAGTACAACCTGCGCTCGCGCACCGTGCTGTGCGGGACCTGCGGG
CAGCCTGCCGACAAGGCATCTGCCAGCGGCTCAGGAGCCCAGGTGGGCGGACCCATCTCCTCTGGCTCTT
CTGCCTCCAGTGTCACGGTCACTCGCAGCTACCGCAGTGTGGGGGGCAGTGGGGGTGGCAGCTTCGGGGA
CAATCTGGTCACCCGCTCCTACCTCCTGGGCAACTCCAGCCCCCGAACCCAGAGCCCCCAGAACTGCAGC
ATCATGTAAGGATCCACCGGATCTAGATAACTGATCATAATCAGCCATACCACATTTGTAGAGGTTTTAC
TTGCTTTAAAAAACCTCCCACACCTCCCCCTGAACCTGAAACATAAAATGAATGCAATTGTTGTTGTTAA
CTTGTTTATTGCAGCTTATAATGGTTACAAATAAAGCAATAGCATCACAAATTTCACAAATAAAGCATTT
TTTTCACTGCATTCTAGTTGTGGTTTGTCCAAACTCATCAATGTATCTTAACGCGTAAATTGTAAGCGTT
AATATTTTGTTAAAATTCGCGTTAAATTTTTGTTAAATCAGCTCATTTTTTAACCAATAGGCCGAAATCG
GCAAAATCCCTTATAAATCAAAAGAATAGACCGAGATAGGGT
[37 nt withheld, positions 3753-3789]
AAAGAACGTGGACTCCAACGTCAAAGG
[49 nt withheld, positions 3817-3865]
T
[91 nt withheld, positions 3867-3957]
G
[124 nt withheld, positions 3959-4082]
CAGGTGGCACTTTTCGGGGAAATGTGCGCGGAACCCCTATTTGTTTATTTTTCTAAATACATTCAAATAT
GTATCCGCTCATGAGACAATAACCCTGATAAATGCTTCAATAATATTGAAAAAGGAAGAGTCCTGAGGCG
GAAAGAACCAGCTGTGGAATGTGTGTCAGTTAGGGTGTGGAAAGTCCCCAGGCTCCCCAGCAGGCAGAAG
TATGCAAAGCATGCATCTCAATTAGTCAGCAACCAGGTGTGGAAAGTCCCCAGGCTCCCCAGCAGGCAGA
AGTATGCAAAGCATGCATCTCAATTAGTCAGCAACCATAGTCCCGCCCCTAACTCCGCCCATCCCGCCCC
TAACTCCGCCCAGTTCCGCCCATTCTCCGCCCCATGGCTGACTAATTTTTTTTATTTATGCAGAGGCCGA
GGCCGCCTCGGCCTCTGAGCTATTCCAGAAGTAGTGAGGAGGCTTTTTTGGAGGCCTAGGCTTTTGCAAA
GATCGATCAAGAGACAGGATGAGGATCGTTTCGCATGATTGAACAAGATGGATTGCACGCAGGTTCTCCG
GCCGCTTGGGTGGAGAGGCTATTCGGCTATGACTGGGCACAACAGACAATCGGCTGCTCTGATGCCGCCG
TGTTCCGGCTGTCAGCGCAGGGGCGCCCGGTTCTTTTTGTCAAGACCGACCTGTCCGGTGCCCTGAATGA
ACTGCAAGACGAGGCAGCGCGGCTATCGTGGCTGGCCACGACGGGCGTTCCTTGCGCAGCTGTGCTCGAC
GTTGTCACTGAAGCGGGAAGGGACTGGCTGCTATTGGGCGAAGTGCCGGGGCAGGATCTCCTGTCATCTC
ACCTTGCTCCTGCCGAGAAAGTATCCATCATGGCTGATGCAATGCGGCGGCTGCATACGCTTGATCCGGC
TACCTGCCCATTCGACCACCAAGCGAAACATCGCATCGAGCGAGCACGTACTCGGATGGAAGCCGGTCTT
GTCGATCAGGATGATCTGGACGAAGAGCATCAGGGGCTCGCGCCAGCCGAACTGTTCGCCAGGCTCAAGG
CGAGCATGCCCGACGGCGAGGATCTCGTCGTGACCCATGGCGATGCCTGCTTGCCGAATATCATGGTGGA
AAATGGCCGCTTTTCTGGATTCATCGACTGTGGCCGGCTGGGTGTGGCGGACCGCTATCAGGACATAGCG
TTGGCTACCCGTGATATTGCTGAAGAGCTTGGCGGCGAATGGGCTGACCGCTTCCTCGTGCTTTACGGTA
TCGCCGCTCCCGATTCGCAGCGCATCGCCTTCTATCGCCTTCTTGACGAGTTCTTCTGAGCGGGACTCTG
GGGTTCGAAATGACCGACCAAGCGACGCCCAACCTGCCATCACGAGATTTCGATTCCACCGCCGCCTTCT
ATGAAAGGTTGGGCTTCGGAATCGTTTTCCGGGACGCCGGCTGGATGATCCTCCAGCGCGGGGATCTCAT
GCTGGAGTTCTTCGCCCACCCTAGGGGGAGGCTAACTGAAACACGGAAGGAGACAATACCGGAAGGAACC
CGCGCTATGACGGCAATAAAAAGACAGAATAAAACGCACGGTGTTGGGTCGTTTGTTCATAAACGCGGGG
TTCGGTCCCAGGGCTGGCACTCTGTCGATACCCCACCGAGACCCCATTGGGGCCAATACGCCCGCGTTTC
TTCCTTTTCCCCACCCCACCCCCCAAGTTCGGGTGAAGGCCCAGGGCTCGCAGCCAACGTCGGGGCGGCA
GGCCCTGCCATAGCCTCAGGTTACTCATATATACTTTAGATTGATTTAAAACTTCATTTTTAATTTAAAA
GGATCTAGGTGAAGATCCTTTTTGATAATCTCATGACCAAAATCCCTTAACGTGAGTTTTCGTTCCACTG
AGCGTCAGACCCCGTAGAAAAGATCAAAGGATCTTCTTGAGATCCTTTTTTTCTGCGCGTAATCTGCTGC
TTGCAAACAAAAAAACCACCGCTACCAGCGGTGGTTTGTTTGCCGGATCAAGAGCTACCAACTCTTTTTC
CGAAGGTAACTGGCTTCAGCAGAGCGCAGATACCAAATACTGTTCTTCTAGTGTAGCCGTAGTTAGGCCA
CCACTTCAAGAACTCTGTAGCACCGCCTACATACCTCGCTCTGCTAATCCTGTTACCAGTGGCTGCTGCC
AGTGGCGATAAGTCGTGTCTTACCGGGTTGGACTCAAGACGATAGTTACCGGATAAGGCGCAGCGGTCGG
GCTGAACGGGGGGTTCGTGCACACAGCCCAGCTTGGAGCGAACGACCTACACCGAACTGAGATACCTACA
GCGTGAGCTATGAGAAAGCGCCACGCTTCCCGAAGGGAGAAAGGCGGACAGGTATCCGGTAAGCGGCAGG
GTCGGAACAGGAGAGCGCACGAGGGAGCTTCCAGGGGGAAACGCCTGGTATCTTTATAGTCCTGTCGGGT
TTCGCCACCTCTGACTTGAGCGTCGATTTTTGTGATGCTCGTCAGGGGGGCGGAGCCTATGGAAAAACGC
CAGCAACGCGGCCTTTTTACGGTTCCTGGCCTTTTGCTGGCCTTTTGCTCACATGTTCTTTCCTGCGTTA
TCCCCTGATTCTGTGGATAACCGTATTACCGCCATGCAT
Features (pLannotate 1.2.2; 14 found; start..end, strand, type, name):
     61..364     +  enhancer       CMV enhancer: human cytomegalovirus immediate early enhancer
    365..568     +  promoter       CMV promoter: human cytomegalovirus (CMV) immediate early promoter
    613..1323    +  CDS            mRuby3: monomeric red fluorescent protein derived from mRuby2, with improved brightness and photostability (Bajar et al., 2016)
   1378..3366    +  CDS            LMNA: LMNA_HUMAN - Also known as LMN1. Experimental evidence at protein level: Swiss-Prot protein existence level 1. Prelamin-A/C can accelerate smooth muscle cell senescence. It acts to disrupt mitosis and induce DNA damage in vascular smooth muscle cells (VSMCs), leading to mitotic failure, genomic instability, and premature senescence. From Homo sapiens (Human).
   3392..3476    +  CDS            large T antigen (fragment): large T antigen from SV40 (simian virus 40)
   3499..3620    +  polyA_signal   SV40 poly(A) signal: SV40 polyadenylation signal
   3654..4082    -  rep_origin     f1 ori (sequence partly withheld): f1 bacteriophage origin of replication; arrow indicates direction of (+) strand synthesis
   4109..4213    +  promoter       AmpR promoter: bla
   4215..4572    +  promoter       SV40 promoter: SV40 enhancer and early promoter
   4607..5401    +  CDS            NeoR/KanR: aminoglycoside phosphotransferase from Tn5; aph(3')-II (or nptII); confers resistance to neomycin, kanamycin, and G418 (Geneticin®)
   5422..5574    +  CDS            ble (fragment): BLE_KLEPN - Experimental evidence at protein level: Swiss-Prot protein existence level 1. Binding protein with a strong affinity to the bleomycin family of antibiotics. Binds to CL990; an antimitotic-antibiotic compound. From Klebsiella pneumoniae.
   5633..5680    +  polyA_signal   HSV TK poly(A) signal: herpes simplex virus thymidine kinase polyadenylation signal (Cole and Stacy, 1985)
   5771..5787    -  polyA_signal   bGH poly(A) signal (fragment): bovine growth hormone polyadenylation signal
   6009..6597    +  rep_origin     ori: high-copy-number ColE1/pMB1/pBR322/pUC origin of replication
