[The description below was written by a language model from this plasmid's Addgene catalogue record and pLannotate feature annotations shown in this document.]
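Description:
pElectra1-LaminA is a 6.7 kb mammalian expression plasmid built on a C1-type backbone, in which the fluorescent protein sits upstream of the cloning site so that the partner protein is fused to its C terminus. It is maintained in E. coli at high copy through a ColE1/pUC-type origin. A single Tn5 aminoglycoside phosphotransferase (NeoR/KanR) gene serves both hosts: a bacterial bla promoter drives it for kanamycin selection, and the SV40 enhancer/early promoter drives it for G418 selection of transfected mammalian cells, with an HSV TK polyadenylation signal downstream. An f1 origin is also present. The short ble, bGH poly(A) and SV40 large T antigen fragments in the feature table look like incidental similarity matches to backbone sequence rather than functional parts.

The payload is a fusion of the blue fluorescent protein Electra1 to the N terminus of human lamin A (LMNA), expressed from the human CMV immediate-early enhancer and promoter and terminated by an SV40 poly(A) signal. The automated annotation labels the fluorescent protein reading frame as mRuby3. This most likely reflects sequence similarity between Electra1 and that family of proteins, since the catalogue entry identifies the reading frame as Electra1, with excitation at 402 nm and emission at 456 nm. Lamin A assembles into the nuclear lamina beneath the inner nuclear membrane, so the fusion concentrates blue fluorescence at the nuclear rim. The stated use is labeling the nuclear envelope in mammalian cells. The construct comes from work on optimizing blue fluorescent proteins, where such a fusion can show how the tag behaves when attached to a structural protein.
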