Addgene plasmid #179482: pElectra1-LaminA
Purpose: Nuclear envelope labeling with blue fluorescent protein Electra1
Depositing lab: Kiryl Piatkevich. Depositing organization: Westlake University. Publication: Dual-expression system for blue fluorescent protein optimization. Papadaki S, Wang X, Wang Y, Zhang H, Jia S, Liu S, Yang M, Zhang D, Jia JM, Koster RW, Namikawa K, Piatkevich KD. Sci Rep. 2022 Jun 17;12(1):10190. doi: 10.1038/s41598-022-13214-0. PubMed 35715437.
Backbone
  Vector backbone: C1
  Backbone size w/o insert (bp): 3954
  Total vector size (bp): 6711
  Vector type: Mammalian Expression
  Selectable markers: Neomycin (select with G418)
Growth in bacteria
  Bacterial resistance: Kanamycin, 50 μg/mL
  Growth temperature: 37°C
  Growth strain: DH5alpha
  Copy number: High Copy
Gene/Insert
  Gene/Insert name: Electra1-LaminA
  Species: Synthetic
  Insert size (bp): 2757
  GenBank ID: OL631606 NM_170707.2
  Promoter: CMV
  Tag / fusion protein: Electra1 (N terminal on backbone)
  Cloning method: Restriction Enzyme; 5′ cloning site NheI (not destroyed); 3′ cloning site BglII (not destroyed)
  Sequencing primers: 5′ CMV-F; 3′ SV40pA-R
Terms and licenses: Academic/Nonprofit Terms; Industry Terms: Not Available to Industry
Depositor comments: Excitation:402nm, Emission:456nm
How to cite: pElectra1-LaminA was a gift from Kiryl Piatkevich (Addgene plasmid # 179482 ; http://n2t.net/addgene:179482 ; RRID:Addgene_179482)
